>Addgene plasmid #27798 | Amber N1 | addgene full sequence | sequence record 113789 | Addgene assembled sequence
TAGTTATTAATAGTAATCAATTACGGGGTCATTAGTTCATAGCCCATATATGGAGTTCCGCGTTACATAA
CTTACGGTAAATGGCCCGCCTGGCTGACCGCCCAACGACCCCCGCCCATTGACGTCAATAATGACGTATG
TTCCCATAGTAACGCCAATAGGGACTTTCCATTGACGTCAATGGGTGGAGTATTTACGGTAAACTGCCCA
CTTGGCAGTACATCAAGTGTATCATATGCCAAGTACGCCCCCTATTGACGTCAATGACGGTAAATGGCCC
GCCTGGCATTATGCCCAGTACATGACCTTATGGGACTTTCCTACTTGGCAGTACATCTACGTATTAGTCA
TCGCTATTACCATGGTGATGCGGTTTTGGCAGTACATCAATGGGCGTGGATAGCGGTTTGACTCACGGGG
ATTTCCAAGTCTCCACCCCATTGACGTCAATGGGAGTTTGTTTTGGCACCAAAATCAACGGGACTTTCCA
AAATGTCGTAACAACTCCGCCCCATTGACGCAAATGGGCGGTAGGCGTGTACGGTGGGAGGTCTATATAA
GCAGAGCTGGTTTAGTGAACCGTCAGATCCGCTAGCGCTACCGGACTCAGATCTCGAGCTCAAGCTTCGA
ATTCTGCAGTCGACGGTACCGCGGGCCCGGGATCCACCGGTCGCCACCATGGTGAGCAAGGGCGAGGAGC
TGTTCACCGGGGTGGTGCCCATCCTGGTCGAGCTGGACGGCGACGTAAACGGCCACAAGTTCAGCGTGTC
CGGCGAGGGCGAGGGCGATGCCACCTACGGCAAGCTGACCCTGAAGCTCATCTGCACCACCGGCAAGCTG
CCCGTGCCCTGGCCCACCCTCGTGACCACCCTCGGCTGCGGCCTGCAGTGCTTCGCCCGCTACCCCGACC
ACATGAAGCAGCACGACTTCTTCAAGTCCGCCATGCCCGAAGGCTACGTCCAGGAGCGCACCATCTTCTT
CAAGGACGACGGCAACTACAAGACCCGCGCCGAGGTGAAGTTCGAGGGCGACACCCTGGTGAACCGCATC
GAGCTGAAGGGCATCGACTTCAAGGAGGACGGCAACATCCTGGGGCACAAGCTGGAGTACAACTACAACA
GCCACAACGTCTATATCACCGCCGACAAGCAGAAGAACGGCATCAAGGCCAACTTCAAGATCCGCCACAA
CATCGAGGACGGCGGCGTGCAGCTCGCCGACCACTACCAGCAGAACACCCCCATCGGCGACGGCCCCGTG
CTGCTGCCCGACAACCACTACCTGAGCTACCAGTCCAAGCTGAGCAAAGACCCCAACGAGAAGCGCGATC
ACATGGTCCTGCTGGAGTTCGTGACCGCCGCCGGGATCACTCTCGGCATGGACGAGCTGTACAAGTAAAG
CGGCCGCGACTCTAGATCATAATCAGCCATACCACATTTGTAGAGGTTTTACTTGCTTTAAAAAACCTCC
CACACCTCCCCCTGAACCTGAAACATAAAATGAATGCAATTGTTGTTGTTAACTTGTTTATTGCAGCTTA
TAATGGTTACAAATAAAGCAATAGCATCACAAATTTCACAAATAAAGCATTTTTTTCACTGCATTCTAGT
TGTGGTTTGTCCAAACTCATCAATGTATCTTAAGGCGTAAATTGTAAGCGTTAATATTTTGTTAAAATTC
GCGTTAAATTTTTGTTAAATCAGCTCATTTTTTAACCAATAGGCCGAAATCGGCAAAATCCCTTATAAAT
CAAAAGAATAGACCGAGATAGGGT
[37 nt withheld, positions 1775-1811]
AAAGAACGTGGACTCCAACGTCAAAGG
[49 nt withheld, positions 1839-1887]
T
[91 nt withheld, positions 1889-1979]
G
[124 nt withheld, positions 1981-2104]
CAGGTGGCACTTTTCGGGGAAATGTGCGCGGAACCCCTATTTGTTTATTTTTCTAAATACATTCAAATAT
GTATCCGCTCATGAGACAATAACCCTGATAAATGCTTCAATAATATTGAAAAAGGAAGAGTCCTGAGGCG
GAAAGAACCAGCTGTGGAATGTGTGTCAGTTAGGGTGTGGAAAGTCCCCAGGCTCCCCAGCAGGCAGAAG
TATGCAAAGCATGCATCTCAATTAGTCAGCAACCAGGTGTGGAAAGTCCCCAGGCTCCCCAGCAGGCAGA
AGTATGCAAAGCATGCATCTCAATTAGTCAGCAACCATAGTCCCGCCCCTAACTCCGCCCATCCCGCCCC
TAACTCCGCCCAGTTCCGCCCATTCTCCGCCCCATGGCTGACTAATTTTTTTTATTTATGCAGAGGCCGA
GGCCGCCTCGGCCTCTGAGCTATTCCAGAAGTAGTGAGGAGGCTTTTTTGGAGGCCTAGGCTTTTGCAAA
GATCGATCAAGAGACAGGATGAGGATCGTTTCGCATGATTGAACAAGATGGATTGCACGCAGGTTCTCCG
GCCGCTTGGGTGGAGAGGCTATTCGGCTATGACTGGGCACAACAGACAATCGGCTGCTCTGATGCCGCCG
TGTTCCGGCTGTCAGCGCAGGGGCGCCCGGTTCTTTTTGTCAAGACCGACCTGTCCGGTGCCCTGAATGA
ACTGCAAGACGAGGCAGCGCGGCTATCGTGGCTGGCCACGACGGGCGTTCCTTGCGCAGCTGTGCTCGAC
GTTGTCACTGAAGCGGGAAGGGACTGGCTGCTATTGGGCGAAGTGCCGGGGCAGGATCTCCTGTCATCTC
ACCTTGCTCCTGCCGAGAAAGTATCCATCATGGCTGATGCAATGCGGCGGCTGCATACGCTTGATCCGGC
TACCTGCCCATTCGACCACCAAGCGAAACATCGCATCGAGCGAGCACGTACTCGGATGGAAGCCGGTCTT
GTCGATCAGGATGATCTGGACGAAGAGCATCAGGGGCTCGCGCCAGCCGAACTGTTCGCCAGGCTCAAGG
CGAGCATGCCCGACGGCGAGGATCTCGTCGTGACCCATGGCGATGCCTGCTTGCCGAATATCATGGTGGA
AAATGGCCGCTTTTCTGGATTCATCGACTGTGGCCGGCTGGGTGTGGCGGACCGCTATCAGGACATAGCG
TTGGCTACCCGTGATATTGCTGAAGAGCTTGGCGGCGAATGGGCTGACCGCTTCCTCGTGCTTTACGGTA
TCGCCGCTCCCGATTCGCAGCGCATCGCCTTCTATCGCCTTCTTGACGAGTTCTTCTGAGCGGGACTCTG
GGGTTCGAAATGACCGACCAAGCGACGCCCAACCTGCCATCACGAGATTTCGATTCCACCGCCGCCTTCT
ATGAAAGGTTGGGCTTCGGAATCGTTTTCCGGGACGCCGGCTGGATGATCCTCCAGCGCGGGGATCTCAT
GCTGGAGTTCTTCGCCCACCCTAGGGGGAGGCTAACTGAAACACGGAAGGAGACAATACCGGAAGGAACC
CGCGCTATGACGGCAATAAAAAGACAGAATAAAACGCACGGTGTTGGGTCGTTTGTTCATAAACGCGGGG
TTCGGTCCCAGGGCTGGCACTCTGTCGATACCCCACCGAGACCCCATTGGGGCCAATACGCCCGCGTTTC
TTCCTTTTCCCCACCCCACCCCCCAAGTTCGGGTGAAGGCCCAGGGCTCGCAGCCAACGTCGGGGCGGCA
GGCCCTGCCATAGCCTCAGGTTACTCATATATACTTTAGATTGATTTAAAACTTCATTTTTAATTTAAAA
GGATCTAGGTGAAGATCCTTTTTGATAATCTCATGACCAAAATCCCTTAACGTGAGTTTTCGTTCCACTG
AGCGTCAGACCCCGTAGAAAAGATCAAAGGATCTTCTTGAGATCCTTTTTTTCTGCGCGTAATCTGCTGC
TTGCAAACAAAAAAACCACCGCTACCAGCGGTGGTTTGTTTGCCGGATCAAGAGCTACCAACTCTTTTTC
CGAAGGTAACTGGCTTCAGCAGAGCGCAGATACCAAATACTGTCCTTCTAGTGTAGCCGTAGTTAGGCCA
CCACTTCAAGAACTCTGTAGCACCGCCTACATACCTCGCTCTGCTAATCCTGTTACCAGTGGCTGCTGCC
AGTGGCGATAAGTCGTGTCTTACCGGGTTGGACTCAAGACGATAGTTACCGGATAAGGCGCAGCGGTCGG
GCTGAACGGGGGGTTCGTGCACACAGCCCAGCTTGGAGCGAACGACCTACACCGAACTGAGATACCTACA
GCGTGAGCTATGAGAAAGCGCCACGCTTCCCGAAGGGAGAAAGGCGGACAGGTATCCGGTAAGCGGCAGG
GTCGGAACAGGAGAGCGCACGAGGGAGCTTCCAGGGGGAAACGCCTGGTATCTTTATAGTCCTGTCGGGT
TTCGCCACCTCTGACTTGAGCGTCGATTTTTGTGATGCTCGTCAGGGGGGCGGAGCCTATGGAAAAACGC
CAGCAACGCGGCCTTTTTACGGTTCCTGGCCTTTTGCTGGCCTTTTGCTCACATGTTCTTTCCTGCGTTA
TCCCCTGATTCTGTGGATAACCGTATTACCGCCATGCAT
Features (pLannotate 1.2.2; 14 found; start..end, strand, type, name):
     61..364     +  enhancer       CMV enhancer: human cytomegalovirus immediate early enhancer
    365..568     +  promoter       CMV promoter: human cytomegalovirus (CMV) immediate early promoter
    591..671     +  misc_feature   MCS: multiple cloning site
    679..1398    +  CDS            mVenus: Venus YFP with monomerizing A206K mutation (Nagai et al., 2002; Kremers et al., 2006) mammalian codon-optimized
   1415..1498    +  CDS            large T antigen (fragment): large T antigen from SV40 (simian virus 40)
   1521..1642    +  polyA_signal   SV40 poly(A) signal: SV40 polyadenylation signal
   1676..2104    -  rep_origin     f1 ori (sequence partly withheld): f1 bacteriophage origin of replication; arrow indicates direction of (+) strand synthesis
   2131..2235    +  promoter       AmpR promoter: bla
   2237..2594    +  promoter       SV40 promoter: SV40 enhancer and early promoter
   2629..3423    +  CDS            NeoR/KanR: aminoglycoside phosphotransferase from Tn5; aph(3')-II (or nptII); confers resistance to neomycin, kanamycin, and G418 (Geneticin®)
   3444..3596    +  CDS            ble (fragment): BLE_KLEPN - Experimental evidence at protein level: Swiss-Prot protein existence level 1. Binding protein with a strong affinity to the bleomycin family of antibiotics. Binds to CL990; an antimitotic-antibiotic compound. From Klebsiella pneumoniae.
   3655..3702    +  polyA_signal   HSV TK poly(A) signal: herpes simplex virus thymidine kinase polyadenylation signal (Cole and Stacy, 1985)
   3793..3809    -  polyA_signal   bGH poly(A) signal (fragment): bovine growth hormone polyadenylation signal
   4031..4619    +  rep_origin     ori: high-copy-number ColE1/pMB1/pBR322/pUC origin of replication
