[The description below was written by a language model from this plasmid's Addgene catalogue record and pLannotate feature annotations shown in this document.]
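Description:
Amber N1 is a mammalian expression vector of the N1 fusion-tagging type, derived from the mVenus N1 backbone and designed for making C-terminal Amber fusions. A gene of interest is cloned into the multiple cloning site, upstream of and in frame with the Amber coding sequence. Amber is a variant of the yellow fluorescent protein Venus in which tyrosine 67 is changed to cysteine (Y67C). The roughly 720 bp insert, flanked by intact NheI and NotI sites, is labelled mVenus (the monomeric A206K form) by the automated annotation because the two differ so little. Tyrosine 67 is part of the chromophore-forming tripeptide, so this substitution is generally understood to give a folded Venus-like protein that lacks normal fluorescence. The associated publication describes Cerulean, Venus and VenusY67C as FRET reference standards.

Expression in mammalian cells is driven by the human CMV immediate early enhancer and promoter, which sit directly upstream of the MCS and the Amber open reading frame, and transcripts are terminated by an SV40 polyadenylation signal. A single NeoR/KanR (Tn5 aminoglycoside phosphotransferase) gene provides selection in both hosts. The bacterial bla promoter drives it for kanamycin resistance in E. coli, and the SV40 enhancer/early promoter drives it for G418 selection of transfected mammalian cells, with an HSV TK poly(A) signal downstream. A high-copy ColE1/pUC-type origin supports propagation in bacteria, and an f1 origin allows single-stranded DNA production. The short large T antigen, ble and bGH poly(A) fragments in the feature table are probably residual backbone sequence or partial annotation matches, not functional elements. The construct is suited to expressing Amber-tagged proteins as controls or reference constructs in FRET experiments that use Cerulean and Venus.
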