Addgene plasmid #27798: Amber N1
Depositing lab: Steven Vogel. Depositing organization: National Institute on Alcohol Abuse & Alcoholism (NIAAA). Publication: Cerulean, Venus, and VenusY67C FRET reference standards. Koushik SV, Chen H, Thaler C, Puhl HL, Vogel SS. Biophys J. 2006 Dec 15. 91(12):L99-L101. 10.1529/biophysj.106.096206 PubMed 17040988.
Backbone
  Vector backbone: mVenus N1
  Backbone manufacturer: Addgene plasmid# 27793
  Backbone size w/o insert (bp): 3984
  Vector type: Mammalian Expression
  Selectable markers: Neomycin (select with G418)
Growth in bacteria
  Bacterial resistance: Kanamycin, 50 μg/mL
  Growth temperature: 37°C
  Growth strain: DH5alpha
  Copy number: High Copy
Gene/Insert
  Gene/Insert name: mAmber N1
  Insert size (bp): 720
  Cloning method: Restriction Enzyme; 5′ cloning site NheI (not destroyed); 3′ cloning site NotI (not destroyed)
  Sequencing primers: 5′ CCAAAATCAACGGGACTTTCC; 3′ CAGGTTCAGGGGGAGGTGTGG
Terms and licenses: Academic/Nonprofit Terms; Industry Terms: Not Available to Industry
Depositor comments: Amber was created by mutating Tyrosine 67 in Venus to Cysteine (Y67C). See Addgene's sequencing results for detailed MCS and Amber. This plasmid is designed to clone a gene of interest upstream and in-frame to create a C-terminal Amber fusion protein.
How to cite: Amber N1 was a gift from Steven Vogel (Addgene plasmid # 27798 ; http://n2t.net/addgene:27798 ; RRID:Addgene_27798)
