>Addgene plasmid #27798 | Amber N1 | addgene partial sequence | sequence record 51719 | CMV-F 5'-CGCAAATGGGCGGTAGGCGTG-3'
AGCAGAGCTGGTTTAGTGAACCGTCAGATCCGCTAGCGCTACCGGACTCAGATCTCGAGCTCAAGCTTCG
AATTCTGCAGTCGACGGTACCGCGGGCCCGGGATCCACCGGTCGCCACCATGGTGAGCAAGGGCGAGGAG
CTGTTCACCGGGGTGGTGCCCATCCTGGTCGAGCTGGACGGCGACGTAAACGGCCACAAGTTCAGCGTGT
CCGGCGAGGGCGAGGGCGATGCCACCTACGGCAAGCTGACCCTGAAGCTCATCTGCACCACCGGCAAGCT
GCCCGTGCCCTGGCCCACCCTCGTGACCACCCTCGGCTGCGGCCTGCAGTGCTTCGCCCGCTACCCCGAC
CACATGAAGCAGCACGACTTCTTCAAGTCCGCCATGCCCGAAGGCTACGTCCAGGAGCGCACCATCTTCT
TCAAGGACGACGGCAACTACAAGACCCGCGCCGAGGTGAAGTTCGAGGGCGACACCCTGGTGAACCGCAT
CGAGCTGAAGGGCATCGACTTCAAGGAGGACGGCAACATCCTGGGGCACAAGCTGGAGTACAACTACAAC
AGCCACAACGTCTATATCACCGCCGACAAGCAGAAGAACGGCATCAAGGCCAACTTCAAGATCCGCCACA
ACATCGAGGACGGCGGCGTGCAGCTCGCCGACCACTACCAGCAGAACACCCCCATCGGCGACGGCCCCGT
GCTGCTGCCCGACAACCACTACCTGAGCTACCAGTCCAAGCTGAGCAAAGACCCCAACGAGAAGCGCGAT
CACATGGTCCTGCTGGAGTTCGTGACCGCCGCCGGGATCACTCTCGGCATGGACGAGCTGTACAAGTAAA
GCGGCCGCGACTCTAGATCATAATCAGCCATACCACATTTGTAGAGGTTTTACTTGCTTT
